Addgene plasmid #59918: pScalps_puro_mklf1
Purpose: Expresses mouse Kruppel-like factor1
Depositing lab: Silvia Monticelli. Depositing organization: Institute for Research in Biomedicine, Switzerland. Publication: Two Functionally Distinct Subsets of Mast Cells Discriminated By IL-2-Independent CD25 Activities. Deho' L, Leoni C, Brodie TM, Montagner S, De Simone M, Polletti S, Barozzi I, Natoli G, Monticelli S. J Immunol. 2014 Sep 1;193(5):2196-206. doi: 10.4049/jimmunol.1400516. Epub 2014 Jul 25. PubMed 25063866.
Backbone
  Vector backbone: pScalps
  Backbone size w/o insert (bp): 7740
  Total vector size (bp): 8871
  Vector type: Lentiviral
  Selectable markers: Puromycin
Growth in bacteria
  Bacterial resistance: Ampicillin, 100 μg/mL
  Growth temperature: 37°C
  Growth strain: JM109
  Copy number: Unknown
Gene/Insert
  Gene/Insert name: Kruppel-like factor 1
  Species: M. musculus (mouse)
  Insert size (bp): 1131
  Entrez Gene: Klf1 (a.k.a. Eklf, Nan)
  Cloning method: Restriction Enzyme; 5′ cloning site BAMHI (not destroyed); 3′ cloning site XHOI (not destroyed)
  Sequencing primers: 5′ GCTTCTCGCTTCTGTTCG; 3′ GTTGTCAAGCGATGAGGCGCGT
Terms and licenses: Academic/Nonprofit Terms; Industry Terms: Not Available to Industry
How to cite: pScalps_puro_mklf1 was a gift from Silvia Monticelli (Addgene plasmid # 59918 ; http://n2t.net/addgene:59918 ; RRID:Addgene_59918)
