[The description below was written by a language model from this plasmid's Addgene catalogue record.]
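Description:
pScalps_puro_mklf1 is a lentiviral expression plasmid built on the pScalps backbone and designed to deliver mouse Kruppel-like factor 1 (Klf1, also known as Eklf) into mammalian cells. The complete plasmid is about 8.9 kb, of which roughly 7.7 kb is backbone. It is propagated in E. coli under ampicillin selection. Its copy number is recorded as unknown, and the record does not name the bacterial origin of replication. As a lentiviral transfer vector, it would normally be packaged into viral particles with helper functions supplied in trans, after which the expression cassette integrates into the genome of transduced cells. A puromycin resistance marker allows transduced mammalian cells to be selected.

The insert is the mouse Klf1 sequence of about 1.1 kb, cloned directionally between BamHI and XhoI sites, both of which remain intact, so the insert can be excised or exchanged. Klf1 is a zinc-finger transcription factor best known as a regulator of erythroid gene expression. No epitope tags, fusion partners or reporters are recorded. No feature table is available, so the record does not state which promoter drives Klf1, how puromycin resistance is expressed relative to the insert, or the details of the viral elements such as LTRs and packaging signal.

The stated purpose is simply expression of mouse Klf1. The associated publication concerns functionally distinct mast cell subsets, which suggests the construct was used for stable, enforced Klf1 expression in that context, although the specific experiments are not described in the record.
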