>Addgene plasmid #59918 | pScalps_puro_mklf1 | depositor partial sequence | sequence record 94970 | pScalps_puro_mklf1 sequence 1238 bps
AGTCCTCCGACAGACTGAGTCGCCCGGGGGTCTAGAAGCGCTGGATCCCATGAGGCAGAAGAGAGAGAGG
AGGCCTGAGGTCCAGGGTGGACACCAGCCAGCCATGGCCTCAGCTGAGACTGTCTTACCCTCCATCAGTA
CACTCACCACCCTGGGACAGTTCCTGGACACCCAGGAGGACTTCCTCAAGTGGTGGCGGTCTGAGGAGAC
GCAGGATTTGGGGCCGGGGCCCCCGAATCCCACGGGGCCGTCCCATCACGTGAGTCTGAAATCGGAGGAC
CCTTCCGGAGAGGACGATGAGAGGGACGTGACCTGTGCGTGGGACCCGGATCTTTTCCTTACAAACTTTC
CAGGTTCCGAGTCTCCCGGCACTTCCCGGACCTGTGCCCTGGCGCCCAGCGTGGGGCCAGTGGCACAGTT
CGAGCCGCCTGAGTCTCTGGGCGCCTATGCGGGTGGCCCAGGGTTGGTGACTGGGCCTTTGGGCTCCGAG
GAGCACACAAGCTGGGCGCACCCGACTCCGAGACCCCCAGCCCCTGAACCCTTCGTGGCCCCTGCCCTGG
CCCCGGGACTCGCTCCCAAGGCTCAGCCCTCGTACTCCGACTCGCGAGCGGGCTCCGTAGGGGGCTTCTT
CCCGCGGGCGGGGCTTGCGGTGCCCGCAGCTCCAGGCGCCCCCTATGGGCTGCTGTCGGGATACCCCGCG
CTGTACCCCGCGCCACAGTACCAAGGCCACTTCCAGCTCTTTCGCGGGCTCGCGGCGCCTTCTGCTGGTC
CCACGGCGCCCCCTTCCTTCTTGAATTGTCTGGGACCTGGGACTGTGGCCACAGAACTCGGGGCCACTGC
GATCGCCGGAGACGCAGGCTTGTCCCCGGGAACTGCGCCGCCCAAACGCAGCCGGCGAACTTTGGCACCT
AAGAGGCAGGCGGCACATACGTGCGGGCACGAAGGCTGCGGGAAGAGCTACACCAAGAGCTCGCACCTCA
AGGCGCACCTGCGCACGCACACGGGAGAGAAGCCTTATGCCTGCTCCTGGGACGGCTGTGACTGGAGGTT
CGCTCGCTCAGACGAACTGACGCGCCACTACCGGAAGCACACTGGACATCGTCCCTTCTGCTGTGGCCTC
TGCCCACGTGCTTTTTCACGCTCTGACCACTTAGCTCTGCACATGAAGCGTCACCTCTGAGTGCTCGAGC
CGCGGGTTAACTGGCCAGAATTCTCGACCTTGACTGGCGGCGCGACCT
