>Addgene plasmid #59918 | pScalps_puro_mklf1 | addgene partial sequence | sequence record 97666 | SFFVpro-F 5'-CTTCTGCTTCCCGAGCTCTA-3'
TCCTCCGACAGACTGAGTCGCCCGGGGGTCTAGAAGCGCTGGATCCCATGAGGCAGAAGAGAGAGAGGAG
GCCTGAGGTCCAGGGTGGACACCAGCCAGCCATGGCCTCAGCTGAGACTGTCTTACCCTCCATCAGTACA
CTCACCACCCTGGGACAGTTCCTGGACACCCAGGAGGACTTCCTCAAGTGGTGGCGGTCTGAGGAGACGC
AGGATTTGGGGCCGGGGCCCCCGAATCCCACGGGGCCGTCCCATCACGTGAGTCTGAAATCGGAGGACCC
TTCCGGAGAGGACGATGAGAGGGACGTGACCTGTGCGTGGGACCCGGATCTTTTCCTTACAAACTTTCCA
GGTTCCGAGTCTCCCGGCACTTCCCGGACCTGTGCCCTGGCGCCCAGCGTGGGGCCAGTGGCACAGTTCG
AGCCGCCTGAGTCTCTGGGCGCCTATGCGGGTGGCCCAGGGTTGGTGACTGGGCCTTTGGGCTCCGAGGA
GCACACAAGCTGGGCGCACCCGACTCCGAGACCCCCAGCCCCTGAACCCTTCGTGGCCCCTGCCCTGGCC
CCGGGACTCGCTCCCAAGGCTCAGCCCTCGTACTCCGACTCGCGAGCGGGCTCCGTAGGGGGCTTCTTCC
CGCGGGCGGGGCTTGCGGTGCCCGCAGCTCCAGGCGCCCCCTATGGGCTGCTGTCGGGATACCCCGCGCT
GTACCCCGCGCCACAGTACCAAGGCCACTTCCAGCTCTTTCGCGGGCTCGCGGCGCCTTCTGCTGGTCCC
ACGGCGCCCCCTTCCTTCTTGAATTGTCTGGGACCTGGGACTGTGGCCACAGAACTCGGGGCCACTGCGA
TCGCC
